>Addgene plasmid #72049 | Sema7a-AP-His | depositor full sequence | sequence record 131235 | Full Sequence
GTCGAGGTCTCGACGGTATCGATTGACATTGATTATTGACTAGCTAGTTATTAATAGTAATCAATTACGG
GGTCATTAGTTCATAGCCCATATATGGAGTTCCGCGTTACATAACTTACGGTAAATGGCCCGCCTGGCTG
ACCGCCCAACGACCCCCGCCCATTGACGTCAATAATGACGTATGTTCCCATAGTAACGCCAATAGGGACT
TTCCATTGACGTCAATGGGTGGAGTATTTACGGTAAACTGCCCACTTGGCAGTACATCAAGTGTATCATA
TGCCAAGTCCGCCCCCTATTGACGTCAATGACGGTAAATGGCCCGCCTGGCATTATGCCCAGTACATGAC
CTTACGGGACTTTCCTACTTGGCAGTACATCTACGTATTAGTCATCGCTATTACCATGGTGATGCGGTTT
TGGCAGTACACCAATGGGCGTGGATAGCGGTTTGACTCACGGGGATTTCCAAGTCTCCACCCCATTGACG
TCAATGGGAGTTTGTTTTGGCACCAAAATCAACGGGACTTTCCAAAATGTCGTAATAACCCCGCCCCGTT
GACGCAAATGGGCGGTAGGCGTGTACGGTGGGAGGTCTATATAAGCAGAGCTCGTTTAGTGAACCGTCAG
ATCGCCTGGAGACGCCATCCACGCTGTTTTGACCTCCATAGAAGACACCGGGACCGATCCAGCCTCCGCG
GCCGGGAACGGTGCATTGGAACGCGGATTCCCCGTGCCAAGAGTGACGTAAGTACCGCCTATAGACTCTA
TAGGCACACCCCTTTGGCTCTTATGCATGCTATACTGTTTTTGGCTTGGGGCCTATACACCCCCGCTTCC
ATATGCTATAGGTGATGGTATAGCTTAGCCTATAGGTGTGGGTTATTGACCATTATTGACCACTCCCCTA
TTGGTGACGATACTTTCCATTACTAATCCATAACATGGCTCTTTGCCACAACTATCTCTATTGGCTATAT
GCCAATACTCTGTCCTTCAGAGACTGACACGGACTCTGTATTTTTACAGGATGGGGTCCCATTTATTATT
TACAAATTCACATATACAACAACGCCGTCCCCCGTGCCCGCAGTTTTTATTAAACATAGCGTGGGATCTC
CACGCGAATCTCGGGTACGTGTTCCGGACATGGGCTCTTCTCCGGTAGCGGCGGAGCTTCCACATCCGAG
CCCTGGTCCCATGCCTCCAGCGGCTCATGGTCGCTCGGCAGCTCCTTGCTCCTAACAGTGGAGGCCAGAC
TTAGGCACAGCACAATGCCCACCACCACCAGTGTGCCGCACAAGGCCGTGGCGGTAGGGTATGTGTCTGA
AAATGAGCTCGGAGATTGGGCTCGCACCGCTGACGCAGATGGAAGACTTAAGGCAGCGGCAGAAGAAGAT
GCAGGCAGCTGAGTTGTTGTATTCTGATAAGAGTCAGAGGTAACTCCCGTTGCGGTGCTGTTAACGGTGG
AGGGCAGTGTAGTCTGAGCAGTACTCGTTGCTGCCGCGCGCGCCACCAGACATAATAGCTGACAGACTAA
CAGACTGTTCCTTTCCATGGGTCTTTTCTGCAGAAGCTTGAATTCTCGAGGATCCGCGGCCGCGCCACCA
TGACGCCTCCTCCTCCCGGACGTGCCGCCCCCAGCGCACCGCGCGCCCGCGTCCTCAGCCTGCCGGCTCG
GTTCGGGCTCCCGCTGCGGCTGCGGCTTCTGCTGGTGTTCTGGGTGGCCGCCGCCTCCGCCCAAGGCCAC
TCGAGGAGCGGACCCCGCATCTCCGCCGTCTGGAAAGGGCAGGACCATGTGGACTTTAGCCAGCCTGAGC
CACACACCGTGCTTTTCCATGAGCCGGGCAGCTTCTCTGTCTGGGTGGGTGGACGTGGCAAGGTCTACCA
CTTCAACTTCCCCGAGGGCAAGAATGCCTCTGTGCGCACGGTGAACATCGGCTCCACAAAGGGGTCCTGT
CAGGACAAACAGGACTGTGGGAATTACATCACTCTTCTAGAAAGGCGGGGTAATGGGCTGCTGGTCTGTG
GCACCAATGCCCGGAAGCCCAGCTGCTGGAACTTGGTGAATGACAGTGTGGTGATGTCACTTGGTGAGAT
GAAAGGCTATGCCCCCTTCAGCCCGGATGAGAACTCCCTGGTTCTGTTTGAAGGAGATGAAGTGTACTCT
ACCATCCGGAAGCAGGAATACAACGGGAAGATCCCTCGGTTTCGACGCATTCGGGGCGAGAGTGAACTGT
ACACAAGTGATACAGTCATGCAGAACCCACAGTTCATCAAGGCCACCATTGTGCACCAAGACCAAGCCTA
TGATGATAAGATCTACTACTTCTTCCGAGAAGACAACCCTGACAAGAACCCCGAGGCTCCTCTCAATGTG
TCCCGAGTAGCCCAGTTGTGCAGGGGGGACCAGGGTGGTGAGAGTTCGTTGTCTGTCTCCAAGTGGAACA
CCTTCCTGAAAGCCATGTTGGTCTGCAGCGATGCAGCCACCAACAGGAACTTCAATCGGCTGCAAGATGT
CTTCCTGCTCCCTGACCCCAGTGGCCAGTGGAGAGATACCAGGGTCTATGGCGTTTTCTCCAACCCCTGG
AACTACTCAGCTGTCTGCGTGTATTCGCTTGGTGACATTGACAGAGTCTTCCGTACCTCATCGCTCAAAG
GCTACCACATGGGCCTTCCCAACCCTCGACCTGGCATGTGCCTCCCAAAAAAGCAGCCCATACCCACAGA
AACCTTCCAGGTAGCTGATAGTCACCCAGAGGTGGCTCAGAGGGTGGAACCTATGGGGCCACTGAAGACA
CCATTGTTCCATTCTAAGTACCATTACCAGAAAGTGGTCGTTCACCGCATGCAAGCCAGCAATGGAGAGA
CCTTCCATGTGCTTTATCTAACCACAGACAGGGGCACCATTCACAAGGTGGTGGAATCAGGGGACCAGGA
CCATAGCTTTGTCTTCAATATCATGGAGATCCAGCCCTTTCACCGTGCAGCGGCCATCCAGGCTATATCA
TTGGATGCTGACCGGCGGAAGCTCTATGTGACCTCCCAGTGGGAAGTGAGCCAGGTACCCCTGGACATGT
GTGAGGTCTACAGCGGGGGCTGCCATGGCTGCCTCATGTCCCGAGACCCCTACTGTGGCTGGGACCAGGA
CCGCTGCGTGTCTATCTACAGCTCCCAACGATCAGTGCTGCAGTCCATTAATCCAGCGGAGCCACACAGA
GAGTGTCCCAACCCTAAACCAGACGAGGCTCCATTGCAGAAGGTTTCCCTGGCTCGGAACTCTCGATACT
ACCTGACCTGCCCCATGGAGTCCCGCCACGCCACTTACTTATGGCGCCATGAGGAGAATGTGGAACAGAG
CTGTGAGCCAGGCCACCAAAGCCCTAGCTGCATCCTGTTCATTGAGAACCTCACGGCCCGTCAGTATGGC
CACTACCGCTGCGAGGCCCAAGAGGGCTCCTACCTCCGTGAGGCTCAACACTGGGAGCTGCTGCCAGAGG
ACAGAGCACTGGCCGAACAACTAATGGGCCATGCCCGGGGCGCGCCTGGATCTTCCGGAATCATCCCAGT
TGAGGAGGAGAACCCGGACTTCTGGAACCGCGAGGCAGCCGAGGCCCTGGGTGCCGCCAAGAAGCTGCAG
CCTGCACAGACAGCCGCCAAGAACCTCATCATCTTCCTGGGCGATGGGATGGGGGTGTCTACGGTGACAG
CTGCCAGGATCCTAAAAGGGCAGAAGAAGGACAAACTGGGGCCTGAGATACCCCTGGCCATGGACCGCTT
CCCATATGTGGCTCTGTCCAAGACATACAATGTAGACAAACATGTGCCAGACAGTGGAGCCACAGCCACG
GCCTACCTGTGCGGGGTCAAGGGCAACTTCCAGACCATTGGCTTGAGTGCAGCCGCCCGCTTTAACCAGT
GCAACACGACACGCGGCAACGAGGTCATCTCCGTGATGAATCGGGCCAAGAAAGCAGGGAAGTCAGTGGG
AGTGGTAACCACCACACGAGTGCAGCACGCCTCGCCAGCCGGCACCTACGCCCACACGGTGAACCGCAAC
TGGTACTCGGACGCCGACGTGCCTGCCTCGGCCCGCCAGGAGGGGTGCCAGGACATCGCTACGCAGCTCA
TCTCCAACATGGACATTGACGTGATCCTAGGTGGGGGCCGAAAGTACATGTTTCGCATGGGAACCCCAGA
CCCTGAGTACCCAGATGACTACAGCCAAGGTGGGACCAGGCTGGACGGGAAGAATCTGGTGCAGGAATGG
CTGGCGAAGCGCCAGGGTGCCCGGTACGTGTGGAACCGCACTGAGCTCATGCAGGCTTCCCTGGACCCGT
CTGTGGCCCATCTCATGGGTCTCTTTGAGCCTGGAGACATGAAATACGAGATCCACCGAGACTCCACACT
GGACCCCTCCCTGATGGAGATGACAGAGGCTGCCCTGCGCCTGCTGAGCAGGAACCCCCGCGGCTTCTTC
CTCTTCGTGGAGGGTGGTCGCATCGACCATGGTCATCATGAAAGCAGGGCTTACCGGGCACTGACTGAGA
CGATCATGTTCGACGACGCCATTGAGAGGGCGGGCCAGCTCACCAGCGAGGAGGACACGCTGAGCCTCGT
CACTGCCGACCACTCCCACGTCTTCTCCTTCGGAGGCTACCCCCTGCGAGGGAGCTCCATCTTCGGGCTG
GCCCCTGGCAAGGCCCGGGACAGGAAGGCCTACACGGTCCTCCTATACGGAAACGGTCCAGGCTATGTGC
TCAAGGACGGCGCCCGGCCGGATGTTACCGAGAGCGAGAGCGGGAGCCCCGAGTATCGGCAGCAGTCAGC
AGTGCCCCTGGACGAAGAGACCCACGCAGGCGAGGACGTGGCGGTGTTCGCGCGCGGCCCGCAGGCGCAC
CTGGTTCACGGCGTGCAGGAGCAGACCTTCATAGCGCACGTCATGGCCTTCGCCGCCTGCCTGGAGCCCT
ACACCGCCTGCGACCTGGCGCCCCCCGCCGGCACCACCGACGCCGCGCACCCGGGTCATCATCACCATCA
CCATTAATCTAGAGATCTTATTAAAGCAGAACTTGTTTATTGCAGCTTATAATGGTTACAAATAAAGCAA
TAGCATCACAAATTTCACAAATAAAGCATTTTTTTCACTGCATTCTAGTTGTGGTTTGTCCAAACTCATC
AATGTATCTTATCATGTCTGGTCGACTCTAGCTAGACTCTTCCGCTTCCTCGCTCACTGACTCGCTGCGC
TCGGTCGTTCGGCTGCGGCGAGCGGTATCAGCTCACTCAAAGGCGGTAATACGGTTATCCACAGAATCAG
GGGATAACGCAGGAAAGAACATGTGAGCAAAAGGCCAGCAAAAGGCCAGGAACCGTAAAAAGGCCGCGTT
GCTGGCGTTTTTCCATAGGCTCCGCCCCCCTGACGAGCATCACAAAAATCGACGCTCAAGTCAGAGGTGG
CGAAACCCGACAGGACTATAAAGATACCAGGCGTTTCCCCCTGGAAGCTCCCTCGTGCGCTCTCCTGTTC
CGACCCTGCCGCTTACCGGATACCTGTCCGCCTTTCTCCCTTCGGGAAGCGTGGCGCTTTCTCATAGCTC
ACGCTGTAGGTATCTCAGTTCGGTGTAGGTCGTTCGCTCCAAGCTGGGCTGTGTGCACGAACCCCCCGTT
CAGCCCGACCGCTGCGCCTTATCCGGTAACTATCGTCTTGAGTCCAACCCGGTAAGACACGACTTATCGC
CACTGGCAGCAGCCACTGGTAACAGGATTAGCAGAGCGAGGTATGTAGGCGGTGCTACAGAGTTCTTGAA
GTGGTGGCCTAACTACGGCTACACTAGAAGAACAGTATTTGGTATCTGCGCTCTGCTGAAGCCAGTTACC
TTCGGAAAAAGAGTTGGTAGCTCTTGATCCGGCAAACAAACCACCGCTGGTAGCGGTGGTTTTTTTGTTT
GCAAGCAGCAGATTACGCGCAGAAAAAAAGGATCTCAAGAAGATCCTTTGATCTTTTCTACGGGGTCTGA
CGCTCAGTGGAACGAAAACTCACGTTAAGGGATTTTGGTCATGAGATTATCAAAAAGGATCTTCACCTAG
ATCCTTTTAAATTAAAAATGAAGTTTTAAATCAATCTAAAGTATATATGAGTAAACTTGGTCTGACAGTT
ACCAATGCTTAATCAGTGAGGCACCTATCTCAGCGATCTGTCTATTTCGTTCATCCATAGTTGCCTGACT
CCCCGTCGTGTAGATAACTACGATACGGGAGGGCTTACCATCTGGCCCCAGTGCTGCAATGATACCGCGA
GACCCACGCTCACCGGCTCCAGATTTATCAGCAATAAACCAGCCAGCCGGAAGGGCCGAGCGCAGAAGTG
GTCCTGCAACTTTATCCGCCTCCATCCAGTCTATTAATTGTTGCCGGGAAGCTAGAGTAAGTAGTTCGCC
AGTTAATAGTTTGCGCAACGTTGTTGCCATTGCTACAGGCATCGTGGTGTCACGCTCGTCGTTTGGTATG
GCTTCATTCAGCTCCGGTTCCCAACGATCAAGGCGAGTTACATGATCCCCCATGTTGTGCAAAAAAGCGG
TTAGCTCCTTCGGTCCTCCGATCGTTGTCAGAAGTAAGTTGGCCGCAGTGTTATCACTCATGGTTATGGC
AGCACTGCATAATTCTCTTACTGTCATGCCATCCGTAAGATGCTTTTCTGTGACTGGTGAGTACTCAACC
AAGTCATTCTGAGAATAGTGTATGCGGCGACCGAGTTGCTCTTGCCCGGCGTCAATACGGGATAATACCG
CGCCACATAGCAGAACTTTAAAAGTGCTCATCATTGGAAAACGTTCTTCGGGGCGAAAACTCTCAAGGAT
CTTACCGCTGTTGAGATCCAGTTCGATGTAACCCACTCGTGCACCCAACTGATCTTCAGCATCTTTTACT
TTCACCAGCGTTTCTGGGTGAGCAAAAACAGGAAGGCAAAATGCCGCAAAAAAGGGAATAAGGGCGACAC
GGAAATGTTGAATACTCATACTCTTCCTTTTTCAATATTATTGAAGCATTTATCAGGGTTATTGTCTCAT
GAGCGGATACATATTTGAATGTATTTAGAAAAATAAACAAATAGGGGTTCCGCGCACATTTCCCCGAAAA
GTGCCACCTGACGTCTAAGAAACCATTATTATCATGACATTAACCTATAAAAATAGGCGTATCACGAGGC
CCTTTCGTCTCGCGCGTTTCGGTGATGACGGTGAAAACCTCTGACACATGCAGCTCCCGGAGGAATGTGT
GTCAGTTAGGGTGTGGAAAGTCCCCAGGCTCCCCAGGCAGGCAGAAGTATGCAAAGCATGCATCTCAATT
AGTCAGCAACCAGGTGTGGAAAGTCCCCAGGCTCCCCAGCAGGCAGAAGTATGCAAAGCATGCATCTCAA
TTAGTCAGCAACCATAGTCCCGCCCCTAACTCCGCCCATCCCGCCCCTAACTCCGCCCAGTTCCGCCCAT
TCTCCGCCCCATGGCTGACTAATTTTTTTTATTTATGCAGAGGCCGAGGCCGCCTCTGCCTCTGAGCTAT
TCCAGAAGTAGTGAGGAGGCTTTTTTGGAGGCCTAGGCTTTTGCAAAAAGCTCCCGGGAGCTTGTATATC
CATTTTCGTCCCGGAGACGGTCACAGCTTGTCTGTAAGCGGATGCCGGGAGCAGACAAGCCCGTCAGGGC
GCGTCAGCGGGTGTTGGCGGGTGTCGGGGCTGGCTTAACTATGCGGCATCAGAGCAGATTGTACTGAGAG
TGCACCATATGCGGTGTGAAATACCGCACAGATGCGTAAGGAGAAAATACCGCATCAGGAAATTGTAAGC
GTTAATATTTTGTTAAAATTCGCGTTAAATTTTTGTTAAATCAGCTCATTTTTTAACCAATAGGCCGAAA
TCGGCAAAATCCCTTATAAATCAAAAGAATAGACCGAGATAGGGT
[37 nt withheld, positions 7956-7992]
AAAGAACGTGGACTCCAACGTCAAAGG
[49 nt withheld, positions 8020-8068]
T
[91 nt withheld, positions 8070-8160]
G
[124 nt withheld, positions 8162-8285]
CCATTCGCCATTCAGGCTGCGCAACTGTTGGGAAGGGCGATCGGTGCGGGCCTCTTCGCTATTACGCCAG
CTGGCGAAAGGGGGATGTGCTGCAAGGCGATTAAGTTGGGTAACGCCAGGGTTTTCCCAGTCACGACGTT
GTAAAACGACGGCCAGTGAATT
Features (pLannotate 1.2.2; 14 found; start..end, strand, type, name):
     25..408     +  enhancer       CMV enhancer: human cytomegalovirus immediate early enhancer
    410..609     +  promoter       CMV promoter: human cytomegalovirus (CMV) immediate early promoter
    748..1573    +  intron         CMV intron A: human cytomegalovirus intron A (Chapman et al., 1991)
   1610..3568    +  CDS            Sema7a: SEM7A_MOUSE - Also known as Cd108, Semal, Semk1. Experimental evidence at protein level: Swiss-Prot protein existence level 1. Plays an important role in integrin-mediated signaling and functions both in regulating cell migration and immune responses. Promotes formation of focal adhesion complexes, activation of the protein kinase PTK2/FAK1 and subsequent phosphorylation of MAPK1 and MAPK3. Promotes production of proinflammatory cytokines by monocytes and macrophages. Plays an important role in modulating inflammation and T-cell-mediated immune responses. Promotes axon growth in the embryonic
   3560..5011    +  CDS            SEAP: secreted alkaline phosphatase from human placenta The natural enzyme has a C-terminal transmembrane sequence that is replaced by a GPI anchor.
   5070..5191    +  polyA_signal   SV40 poly(A) signal: SV40 polyadenylation signal
   5400..5988    -  rep_origin     ori: high-copy-number ColE1/pMB1/pBR322/pUC origin of replication
   6159..7019    -  CDS            AmpR: β-lactamase; bla; confers resistance to ampicillin, carbenicillin, and related antibiotics
   7020..7124    -  promoter       AmpR promoter: bla
   7219..7254    +  CDS            rop (fragment): Rop protein, which maintains plasmids at low copy number; rop
   7277..7607    +  promoter       SV40 promoter: SV40 enhancer and early promoter
   7730..7829    +  misc_feature   bom (fragment): basis of mobility region from pBR322
   7857..8285    -  rep_origin     f1 ori (sequence partly withheld): f1 bacteriophage origin of replication; arrow indicates direction of (+) strand synthesis
   8289..8446    -  CDS            lacZα (fragment): LacZα fragment of β-galactosidase; lacZ fragment
