[The description below was written by a language model from this plasmid's Addgene catalogue record and pLannotate feature annotations shown in this document.]
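Description:
Sema7a-AP-His is a mammalian expression plasmid built on the pCMVi-SV40ori backbone that produces the extracellular region of mouse semaphorin 7A (Sema7a) as a soluble fusion protein. Transcription is driven by the human cytomegalovirus immediate-early enhancer and promoter, followed by CMV intron A, a leader intron commonly included to boost expression. The roughly 1.9 kb Sema7a ectodomain fragment sits between retained NotI and SpeI sites and reads directly into a backbone-encoded human placental alkaline phosphatase (annotated as SEAP) followed, according to the catalogue entry, by a 6X histidine tag. The His tag itself is not called out in the feature table. An SV40 polyadenylation signal terminates the transcript.

In bacteria the 8.4 kb plasmid is maintained at high copy through a ColE1/pUC-type origin and selected with ampicillin via β-lactamase. The annotation also shows an SV40 enhancer/early promoter region, which overlaps the SV40 origin named in the backbone and would allow episomal amplification in cells expressing large T antigen. An f1 phage origin and small remnants of rop, bom and lacZα are also present as leftovers of earlier cloning vectors. No mammalian selection marker is annotated, consistent with transient transfection.

The alkaline phosphatase moiety gives an enzymatic readout for detecting and quantifying the secreted ectodomain, while the His tag offers a handle for capture or purification. The associated publication describes an extracellular biochemical screen for interactions among cell-surface recognition proteins in the retina, so this construct likely served as one tagged ectodomain reagent in such binding assays.
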