Addgene plasmid #72049: Sema7a-AP-His
Purpose: Expresses the extracellular region of the Sema7A protein, C-terminally fused to alkaline phosphatase + 6X histidine tag.
Depositing lab: Woj Wojtowicz. Depositing organization: University of California, Berkeley. Publication: An extracellular biochemical screen reveals that FLRTs and Unc5s mediate neuronal subtype recognition in the retina. Visser JJ, Cheng Y, Perry SC, Chastain AB, Parsa B, Masri SS, Ray TA, Kay JN, Wojtowicz WM. Elife. 2015 Dec 3;4. pii: e08149. doi: 10.7554/eLife.08149. PubMed 26633812.
Backbone
  Vector backbone: pCMVi-SV40ori
  Vector type: Mammalian Expression
Growth in bacteria
  Bacterial resistance: Ampicillin, 100 μg/mL
  Growth temperature: 37°C
  Growth strain: DH5alpha
  Copy number: High Copy
Gene/Insert
  Gene/Insert name: Sema7a (alt names: Semaphorin 7A; NCBI gene ID 20361; Reference sequence NM_011352.2)
  Species: M. musculus (mouse)
  Insert size (bp): 1929
  Entrez Gene: Sema7a (a.k.a. 2900057C09Rik, CDw108, H-Sema K1, H-Sema-L, M-Sema-L, Semal, sema K1, sema L)
  Promoter: CMV
  Tag / fusion protein: AP-His (C terminal on backbone)
  Cloning method: Restriction Enzyme; 5′ cloning site NotI (not destroyed); 3′ cloning site SpeI (not destroyed)
  Sequencing primers: 5′ GTCAGAGGTAACTCCCGTTGC; 3′ GAGGTTCTTGGCGGCTGTC
Terms and licenses: Academic/Nonprofit Terms; Industry Terms: Not Available to Industry
How to cite: Sema7a-AP-His was a gift from Woj Wojtowicz (Addgene plasmid # 72049 ; http://n2t.net/addgene:72049 ; RRID:Addgene_72049)
