>Addgene plasmid #72049 | Sema7a-AP-His | addgene partial sequence | sequence record 137626 | pMRB101-F 5'-aagatgcaggcagctgagtt-3'
ACGGTGGAGGGCAGTGTAGTCTGAGCAGTACTCGTTGCTGCCGCGCGCGCCACCAGACATAATAGCTGAC
AGACTAACAGACTGTTCCTTTCCATGGGTCTTTTCTGCAGAAGCTTGAATTCTCGAGGATCCGCGGCCGC
GCCACCATGACGCCTCCTCCTCCCGGACGTGCCGCCCCCAGCGCACCGCGCGCCCGCGTCCTCAGCCTGC
CGGCTCGGTTCGGGCTCCCGCTGCGGCTGCGGCTTCTGCTGGTGTTCTGGGTGGCCGCCGCCTCCGCCCA
AGGCCACTCGAGGAGCGGACCCCGCATCTCCGCCGTCTGGAAAGGGCAGGACCATGTGGACTTTAGCCAG
CCTGAGCCACACACCGTGCTTTTCCATGAGCCGGGCAGCTTCTCTGTCTGGGTGGGTGGACGTGGCAAGG
TCTACCACTTCAACTTCCCCGAGGGCAAGAATGCCTCTGTGCGCACGGTGAACATCGGCTCCACAAAGGG
GTCCTGTCAGGACAAACAGGACTGTGGGAATTACATCACTCTTCTAGAAAGGCGGGGTAATGGGCTGCTG
GTCTGTGGCACCAATGCCCGGAAGCCCAGCTGCTGGAACTTGGTGAATGACAGTGTGGTGATGTCACTTG
GTGAGATGAAAGGCTATGCCCCCTTCAGCCCGGATGAGAACTCCCTGGTTCTGTTTGAAGGAGATGAAGT
GTACTCTACCATCCGGAAGCAGGAATACAACGGGAAGATCCCTCGGTTTCGACGCATTCGGGGCGAGAGT
GAACTGTACACAAGTGATACAGTCATGCAGAACCCA
