>Addgene plasmid #72049 | Sema7a-AP-His | addgene partial sequence | sequence record 137629 | SV40pA-R 5'-GAAATTTGTGATGCTATTGC-3'
ATAAGATCTCTAGATTAATGGTGATGGTGATGATGACCCGGGTGCGCGGCGTCGGTGGTGCCGGCGGGGG
GCGCCAGGTCGCAGGCGGTGTAGGGCTCCAGGCAGGCGGCGAAGGCCATGACGTGCGCTATGAAGGTCTG
CTCCTGCACGCCGTGAACCAGGTGCGCCTGCGGGCCGCGCGCGAACACCGCCACGTCCTCGCCTGCGTGG
GTCTCTTCGTCCAGGGGCACTGCTGACTGCTGCCGATACTCGGGGCTCCCGCTCTCGCTCTCGGTAACAT
CCGGCCGGGCGCCGTCCTTGAGCACATAGCCTGGACCGTTTCCGTATAGGAGGACCGTGTAGGCCTTCCT
GTCCCGGGCCTTGCCAGGGGCCAGCCCGAAGATGGAGCTCCCTCGCAGGGGGTAGCCTCCGAAGGAGAAG
ACGTGGGAGTGGTCGGCAGTGACGAGGCTCAGCGTGTCCTCCTCGCTGGTGAGCTGGCCCGCCCTCTCAA
TGGCGTCGTCGAACATGATCGTCTCAGTCAGTGCCCGGTAAGCCCTGCTTTCATGATGACCATGGTCGAT
GCGACCACCCTCCACGAAGAGGAAGAAGCCGCGGGGGTTCCTGCTCAGCAGGCGCAGGGCAGCCTCTGTC
ATCTCCATCAGGGAGGGGTCCAGTGTGGAGTCTCGGTGGATCTCGTATTTCATGTCTCCAGGCTCAAAGA
GACCCATGAGATGGGTCACAGACGGGTCCAGGGAAGCCTGCATGAGCTCAGTGCGGTTCCACACATACCG
GGCACCCTGGCGCTTCGCCAGCCATTCCTGCACCAGATTCTTCCCGTCCAGCCTGGTCCCACCTTGGCTG
TAGTCATCTGG
